>Addgene plasmid #198964 | pGL0_51 [PcatA] | addgene full sequence | sequence record 401220 | Addgene NGS Result
TAGCGTGCGAACAGCACGCTATTGTTGTATCATTACTCGCATCCATTCTCAGGCTGTCTCGTCTCGTCTC
CGAGGTCTCAGGAGAAGTGGGATATTTTTAAAATATATATTTATGTTACAGTAATATTGACTTTTAAAAA
AGGATTGATTCTAATGAAGAAAGCAGACAAGTAAGCCTCCTAAATTCACTTTAGATAAAAATTTAGGAGG
CATATCAAAATGTGAGACCACCCCAGGATACATAGATTACCACAACTCCGAGCCCTTCCACCTAGCGTGC
TAACCACGCACGCTATTGTTGTATCCCATATAATGCAATCGTAGTCTACCTGACTGTACTTAGAAATGTG
GCTTCGCCTTTGCCCACGCACCTGATCGCTCCTCGTTTGCTTTTAAGGACCGGACGAACCACAGAGCATT
AGAAGGCTAGGTGGAGGCTCAGTGATGATAAGTCTGCGATGGTGGATGCATGTGTCATGGTCATAGCTGT
TTCCTGTGTGAAATTGTTATCCGCTCAGAGGGCACAATCCTATTCCGCGCTATCCGACAATCTCCAAGAC
ATTAGGTGGAGTTCAGTTCGGCGTATGGCATATGTCGCTGGAAAGAACATGTGAGCAAAAGGCCAGCAAA
AGGCCAGGAACCGTAAAAAGGCCGCGTTGCTGGCGTTTTTCCATAGGCTCCGCCCCCCTGACGAGCATCA
CAAAAATCGACGCTCAAGTCAGAGGTGGCGAAACCCGACAGGACTATAAAGATACCAGGCGTTTCCCCCT
GGAAGCTCCCTCGTGCGCTCTCCTGTTCCGACCCTGCCGCTTACCGGATACCTGTCCGCCTTTCTCCCTT
CGGGAAGCGTGGCGCTTTCTCATAGCTCACGCTGTAGGTATCTCAGTTCGGTGTAGGTCGTTCGCTCCAA
GCTGGGCTGTGTGCACGAACCCCCCGTTCAGCCCGACCGCTGCGCCTTATCCGGTAACTATCGTCTTGAG
TCCAACCCGGTAAGACACGACTTATCGCCACTGGCAGCAGCCACTGGTAACAGGATTAGCAGAGCGAGGT
ATGTAGGCGGTGCTACAGAGTTCTTGAAGTGGTGGCCTAACTACGGCTACACTAGAAGAACAGTATTTGG
TATCTGCGCTCTGCTGAAGCCAGTTACCTTCGGAAAAAGAGTTGGTAGCTCTTGATCCGGCAAACAAACC
ACCGCTGGTAGCGGTGGTTTTTTTGTTTGCAAGCAGCAGATTACGCGCAGAAAAAAAGGATCTCAAGAAG
ATCCTTTGATCTTTTCTACGGGGTCTGACGCTCTATTCAACAAAGCCGCCGTCCCGTCAAGTCAGCGTAA
ATGGGTAGGGGGCTTCAAATCGTCCCCCCATACGATATAAGTTGTTACTAGTGCTTGGATTCTCACCAAT
AAAAAACGCCCGGCGGCAACCGAGCGTTCTGAACAAATCCAGATGGAGTTCTGAGGTCATTACTGGATCT
ATCAACAGGAGTCCAAGCGAGCTCGATATCAAATTACGCCCCGCCCTGCCACTCATCGCAGTACTGTTGT
AATTCATTAAGCATTCTGCCGACATGGAAGCCATCACAAACGGCATGATGAACCTGAATCGCCAGCGGCA
TCAGCACCTTGTCGCCTTGCGTATAATATTTGCCCATGGTGAAAACGGGGGCGAAGAAGTTGTCCATATT
GGCCACGTTTAAATCAAAACTGGTGAAACTCACCCAGGGATTGGCTGAGACGAAAAACATATTCTCAATA
AACCCTTTAGGGAAATAGGCCAGGTTTTCACCGTAACACGCCACATCTTGCGAATATATGTGTAGAAACT
GCCGGAAATCGTCGTGGTATTCACTCCAGAGCGATGAAAACGTTTCAGTTTGCTCATGGAAAACGGTGTA
ACAAGGGTGAACACTATCCCATATCACCAGCTCACCGTCTTTCATTGCCATACGAAATTCCGGATGAGCA
TTCATCAGGCGGGCAAGAATGTGAATAAAGGCCGGATAAAACTTGTGCTTATTTTTCTTTACGGTCTTTA
AAAAGGCCGTAATATCCAGCTGAACGGTCTGGTTATAGGTACATTGAGCAACTGACTGAAATGCCTCAAA
ATGTTCTTTACGATGCCATTGGGATATATCAACGGTGGTATATCCAGTGATTTTTTTCTCCATTTTAGCT
TCCTTAGCTCCTGAAAATCTCGATAACTCAAAAAATACGCCCGGTAGTGATCTTATTTCATTATGGTGAA
AGTTGGAACCTCTTACGTGCCGATCAACGTCTCATTGATACCTGAAACAAAACCCATCGTACGGCCAAGG
AAGTCTCCAATAACTGTGATCCACCACAAGCGCCAGGGTTTTCCCAGTCACGACGTTGTAAAACGACGGC
CAGTCATGCATAATCCGCACGCATCTGGAATAAGGAAGTGCCATTCCGCCTGACCT
Features (pLannotate 1.2.2; 6 found; start..end, strand, type, name):
    502..517     -  protein_bind   lac operator (fragment): The lac repressor binds to the lac operator to inhibit transcription in E. coli. This inhibition can be relieved by adding lactose or isopropyl-β-D-thiogalactopyranoside (IPTG). lac repressor encoded by lacI
    668..1256    -  rep_origin     ori: high-copy-number ColE1/pMB1/pBR322/pUC origin of replication
   1389..1483    -  terminator     lambda t0 terminator: transcription terminator from phage lambda
   1507..2163    -  CDS            cat: CAT_ECOLX - Experimental evidence at protein level: Swiss-Prot protein existence level 1. This enzyme is an effector of chloramphenicol resistance in bacteria. From Escherichia coli. This protein is used as a marker in many commonly used cloning vectors, such as pACYC184.
   2164..2266    -  promoter       cat promoter: promoter of the E. coli cat gene encoding chloramphenicol acetyltransferase
   2341..2384    -  CDS            lacZα (fragment): LacZα fragment of β-galactosidase; lacZ fragment
