[The description below was written by a language model from this plasmid's Addgene catalogue record and pLannotate feature annotations shown in this document.]
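Description:
pGL0_51 [PcatA] is a small (about 2.4 kb) synthetic-biology "Level 0" part plasmid built on the pGLDV_17 backbone. In hierarchical modular cloning schemes, Level 0 plasmids store a single basic genetic element that is later combined with other parts into larger assemblies. The record gives only "Level 0 part" as the purpose and lists the cloning method as unknown, so the assembly standard and flanking sites are not stated. The plasmid is maintained in E. coli at high copy through a ColE1/pMB1/pUC-type origin of replication. It is selected with chloramphenicol through a cat (chloramphenicol acetyltransferase) gene driven by its own cat promoter and followed by the phage lambda t0 terminator.

The stored part is PcatA, a promoter element attributed to Staphylococcus aureus. The automated feature annotation does not identify the insert itself. It detects only the backbone elements plus short fragments of the lac operator and lacZα. These fragments are probably remnants of a lacZα screening cassette in the parent vector, although the record does not confirm this. PcatA presumably lies in the unannotated region of the sequence.

The associated publication describes a scalable framework for identifying functional origins of replication in non-model bacteria. This suggests that the part belongs to a toolkit for building plasmids to be tested across diverse bacterial hosts, where such a promoter would typically drive a marker or other gene. The record does not specify which downstream constructs use it. A portion of the plasmid was derived from a previously published plasmid from another laboratory.
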