Addgene plasmid #198964: pGL0_51 [PcatA]
Purpose: Level 0 part
Depositing lab: Charlie Gilbert & Nili Ostrov & Cultivarium Tools. Depositing organization: Cultivarium, Convergent Research. Publication: A scalable framework for high-throughput identification of functional origins of replication in non-model bacteria. Gilbert C, Brumwell SL, Crits-Christoph A, Kang SC, Martin-Moldes Z, Alsharif W, Esmurria A, Nguyen M-A, Lee HH, Ostrov N. bioRxiv 2023.05.19.541510 10.1101/2023.05.19.541510.
Backbone
  Vector backbone: pGLDV_17
  Vector type: Synthetic Biology
Growth in bacteria
  Bacterial resistance: Chloramphenicol, 25 μg/mL
  Growth temperature: 37°C
  Growth strain: E. coli Zymo 10B
  Copy number: High Copy
Gene/Insert
  Gene/Insert name: PcatA
  Species: Staphylococcus aureus
  Cloning method: Unknown
Resource information
  A portion of this plasmid was derived from a plasmid made by: Thorsten Mascher (Radeck et al. 2017 https://doi.org/10.1038/s41598-017-14329-5)
Terms and licenses: Academic/Nonprofit Terms; Industry Terms: Not Available to Industry
How to cite: pGL0_51 [PcatA] was a gift from Charlie Gilbert & Nili Ostrov & Cultivarium Tools (Addgene plasmid # 198964 ; http://n2t.net/addgene:198964 ; RRID:Addgene_198964)
